Addgene plasmid #14245: pAG423GAL-ccdB-HA
Purpose: (Empty Backbone)
Depositing lab: Susan Lindquist. Depositing organization: Whitehead Institute for Biomedical Research. Publication: A suite of Gateway cloning vectors for high-throughput genetic analysis in Saccharomyces cerevisiae. Alberti S, Gitler AD, Lindquist S. Yeast. 2007 Oct . 24(10):913-9. 10.1002/yea.1502 PubMed 17583893.
Backbone
  Vector backbone: pRS423
  Vector type: Yeast Expression ; Gateway Destination
  Selectable markers: HIS3
Growth in bacteria
  Bacterial resistance: Chloramphenicol and Ampicillin, 25 & 100 μg/mL
  Growth temperature: 37°C
  Growth strain: ccdB Survival
  Growth instructions: DB3.1, ccdB Survival
  Copy number: Unknown
Gene/Insert
  Gene/Insert name: None
  Tag / fusion protein: 3HA (C terminal on backbone)
  Cloning method: Gateway Cloning
  Sequencing primers: 5′ GAL1
Terms and licenses: Academic/Nonprofit Terms; Industry Terms: Not Available to Industry
Depositor comments: Type of plasmid: 2-micron. This plasmid contains the Gateway technology from Invitrogen; Invitrogen requires purchasing of Gateway Clonase for carrying out the Gateway recombinational cloning reaction http://www.invitrogen.com Please note that the full plasmid sequence is provided as a reference only, and may not match the exact sequence of the plasmid.
How to cite: pAG423GAL-ccdB-HA was a gift from Susan Lindquist (Addgene plasmid # 14245 ; http://n2t.net/addgene:14245 ; RRID:Addgene_14245)
