[The description below was written by a language model from this plasmid's Addgene catalogue record and pLannotate feature annotations shown in this document.]
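Description:
pAG423GAL-ccdB-HA is an empty Gateway destination vector for galactose-inducible protein expression in Saccharomyces cerevisiae, built on the pRS423 shuttle backbone. It is an episomal 2-micron plasmid: the 2μ origin supports maintenance in yeast, where the HIS3 marker, driven by its own promoter, allows selection by histidine prototrophy in his3 strains. In E. coli it replicates from a high-copy ColE1/pUC-type origin and carries β-lactamase for ampicillin resistance. An f1 origin and remnants of the pBluescript-derived lacZα/MCS region, with flanking T3 and T7 promoters, are also annotated.

The expression unit consists of the Gal4-regulated GAL1 promoter, a Gateway cassette, a 3xHA epitope coding segment and the CYC1 transcription terminator. The cassette is bounded by attR1 and attR2 and contains a chloramphenicol acetyltransferase gene plus the ccdB toxin gene (with a ccdA fragment). In an LR reaction, an open reading frame from an attL-flanked entry clone replaces this cassette. Loss of ccdB permits growth in ordinary E. coli strains, so unrecombined vector is counter-selected, whereas the empty vector itself must be propagated in a ccdB-tolerant strain under combined chloramphenicol and ampicillin selection.

Because the triple HA tag lies downstream of attR2, an insert lacking a stop codon and cloned in frame is expressed as a C-terminally HA-tagged fusion, suitable for detection or immunoprecipitation with anti-HA antibodies. The plasmid belongs to a suite of yeast Gateway vectors designed for high-throughput genetic analysis. No insert is present, and the depositor notes that the supplied full sequence is a reference that may not match the physical plasmid exactly.
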