Features (pLannotate 1.2.2; 30 found; start..end, strand, type, name):
     68..1410    +  rep_origin     2μ ori: yeast 2μ plasmid origin of replication
   1437..1541    +  promoter       AmpR promoter: bla
   1542..2402    +  CDS            AmpR: β-lactamase; bla; confers resistance to ampicillin, carbenicillin, and related antibiotics
   2573..3161    +  rep_origin     ori: high-copy-number ColE1/pMB1/pBR322/pUC origin of replication
   3344..3436    +  CDS            lacI (fragment): lac repressor; lacI; The lac repressor binds to the lac operator to inhibit transcription in E. coli. This inhibition can be relieved by adding lactose or isopropyl-β-D-thiogalactopyranoside (IPTG).
   3449..3470    +  protein_bind   CAP binding site: CAP binding activates transcription in the presence of cAMP. E. coli catabolite activator protein
   3485..3515    +  promoter       lac promoter: promoter for the E. coli lac operon
   3523..3539    +  protein_bind   lac operator: The lac repressor binds to the lac operator to inhibit transcription in E. coli. This inhibition can be relieved by adding lactose or isopropyl-β-D-thiogalactopyranoside (IPTG). lac repressor encoded by lacI
   3584..3602    +  promoter       T3 promoter: promoter for bacteriophage T3 RNA polymerase
   3626..4067    +  promoter       GAL1 promoter: S. cerevisiae GAL1; inducible promoter, regulated by Gal4
   4082..4102    +  misc_feature   MCS (fragment): pBluescript multiple cloning site
   4106..4230    +  protein_bind   attR1: mutant version of attR; recombination site for the Gateway® LR reaction LR Clonase™
   4255..4285    +  promoter       lac UV5 promoter: E. coli lac promoter with an "up" mutation
   4309..4338    +  promoter       cat promoter (fragment): promoter of the E. coli cat gene encoding chloramphenicol acetyltransferase
   4339..4998    +  CDS            CmR: chloramphenicol acetyltransferase; cat; confers resistance to chloramphenicol
   5180..5338    +  CDS            ccdA (fragment): CCDA_ECO57 - Also known as H, letA. Experimental evidence at protein level: Swiss-Prot protein existence level 1. Antitoxin component of a type II toxin-antitoxin (TA) system which inhibits the post-segregational killing (PSK) of plasmid-free cells, also referred to as a plasmid addiction system. Binds to and blocks the activity of CcdB; will also remove bound CcdB protein from the CcdB-GyrA complex by forming a CcdA-CcdB complex, a process termed rejuvenation. Functions as a transcriptional corepressor for the ccdAB operon, repression also requires CcdB (By similarity). From Escherichia coli
   5343..5645    +  CDS            ccdB: CCDB_ECOLI - Also known as G, letB, letD. Experimental evidence at protein level: Swiss-Prot protein existence level 1. Toxic component of a type II toxin-antitoxin (TA) system, functioning in plasmid maintainence. Responsible for the post- segregational killing (PSK) of plasmid-free cells, also referred to as a plasmid addiction system. Half-life of over 2 hours. Cell killing by CcdB is accompanied by filamentation, defects in chromosome and plasmid segregation, defects in cell division, formation of anucleate cells, decreased DNA synthesis and plasmid loss. Interferes with the activity of DN
   5689..5813    -  protein_bind   attR2: mutant version of attR; recombination site for the Gateway® LR reaction LR Clonase™
   5817..5844    +  misc_feature   MCS (fragment): pBluescript multiple cloning site
   5854..5943    +  CDS            3xHA: three tandem HA epitope tags
   5962..6209    +  terminator     CYC1 terminator: S. cerevisiae CYC1; transcription terminator for CYC1
   6228..6246    -  promoter       T7 promoter: promoter for bacteriophage T7 RNA polymerase
   6254..6409    +  CDS            lacZα (fragment): LacZα fragment of β-galactosidase; lacZ fragment
   6417..6872    +  rep_origin     f1 ori (sequence partly withheld): f1 bacteriophage origin of replication; arrow indicates direction of (+) strand synthesis
   6873..6924    -  misc_feature   bom (fragment): basis of mobility region from pBR322
   7132..7791    -  CDS            HIS3: imidazoleglycerol-phosphate dehydratase, required for histidine biosynthesis; S. cerevisiae HIS3; yeast auxotrophic marker
   7792..7978    -  promoter       HIS3 promoter: S. cerevisiae HIS3
   8028..8108    +  CDS            MRM1 (fragment): MRM1_YEAST - Also known as PET56 From Saccharomyces cerevisiae (strain ATCC 204508 / S288c) (Baker's yeast).
   8109..8158    -  misc_feature   bom (fragment): basis of mobility region from pBR322
   8260..1       -  CDS            rop (fragment) (across the origin): Rop protein, which maintains plasmids at low copy number; rop
>Addgene plasmid #14245 | pAG423GAL-ccdB-HA | depositor full sequence | sequence record 7908 | Author sequence
GACGAAAGGGCCTCGTGATACGCCTATTTTTATAGGTTAATGTCATGATAATAATGGTTTCTTAGATGAT
CCAATATCAAAGGAAATGATAGCATTGAAGGATGAGACTAATCCAATTGAGGAGTGGCAGCATATAGAAC
AGCTAAAGGGTAGTGCTGAAGGAAGCATACGATACCCCGCATGGAATGGGATAATATCACAGGAGGTACT
AGACTACCTTTCATCCTACATAAATAGACGCATATAAGTACGCATTTAAGCATAAACACGCACTATGCCG
TTCTTCTCATGTATATATATATACAGGCAACACGCAGATATAGGTGCGACGTGAACAGTGAGCTGTATGT
GCGCAGCTCGCGTTGCATTTTCGGAAGCGCTCGTTTTCGGAAACGCTTTGAAGTTCCTATTCCGAAGTTC
CTATTCTCTAGAAAGTATAGGAACTTCAGAGCGCTTTTGAAAACCAAAAGCGCTCTGAAGACGCACTTTC
AAAAAACCAAAAACGCACCGGACTGTAACGAGCTACTAAAATATTGCGAATACCGCTTCCACAAACATTG
CTCAAAAGTATCTCTTTGCTATATATCTCTGTGCTATATCCCTATATAACCTACCCATCCACCTTTCGCT
CCTTGAACTTGCATCTAAACTCGACCTCTACATTTTTTATGTTTATCTCTAGTATTACTCTTTAGACAAA
AAAATTGTAGTAAGAACTATTCATAGAGTGAATCGAAAACAATACGAAAATGTAAACATTTCCTATACGT
AGTATATAGAGACAAAATAGAAGAAACCGTTCATAATTTTCTGACCAATGAAGAATCATCAACGCTATCA
CTTTCTGTTCACAAAGTATGCGCAATCCACATCGGTATAGAATATAATCGGGGATGCCTTTATCTTGAAA
AAATGCACCCGCAGCTTCGCTAGTAATCAGTAAACGCGGGAAGTGGAGTCAGGCTTTTTTTATGGAAGAG
AAAATAGACACCAAAGTAGCCTTCTTCTAACCTTAACGGACCTACAGTGCAAAAAGTTATCAAGAGACTG
CATTATAGAGCGCACAAAGGAGAAAAAAAGTAATCTAAGATGCTTTGTTAGAAAAATAGCGCTCTCGGGA
TGCATTTTTGTAGAACAAAAAAGAAGTATAGATTCTTTGTTGGTAAAATAGCGCTCTCGCGTTGCATTTC
TGTTCTGTAAAAATGCAGCTCAGATTCTTTGTTTGAAAAATTAGCGCTCTCGCGTTGCATTTTTGTTTTA
CAAAAATGAAGCACAGATTCTTCGTTGGTAAAATAGCGCTTTCGCGTTGCATTTCTGTTCTGTAAAAATG
CAGCTCAGATTCTTTGTTTGAAAAATTAGCGCTCTCGCGTTGCATTTTTGTTCTACAAAATGAAGCACAG
ATGCTTCGTTCAGGTGGCACTTTTCGGGGAAATGTGCGCGGAACCCCTATTTGTTTATTTTTCTAAATAC
ATTCAAATATGTATCCGCTCATGAGACAATAACCCTGATAAATGCTTCAATAATATTGAAAAAGGAAGAG
TATGAGTATTCAACATTTCCGTGTCGCCCTTATTCCCTTTTTTGCGGCATTTTGCCTTCCTGTTTTTGCT
CACCCAGAAACGCTGGTGAAAGTAAAAGATGCTGAAGATCAGTTGGGTGCACGAGTGGGTTACATCGAAC
TGGATCTCAACAGCGGTAAGATCCTTGAGAGTTTTCGCCCCGAAGAACGTTTTCCAATGATGAGCACTTT
TAAAGTTCTGCTATGTGGCGCGGTATTATCCCGTATTGACGCCGGGCAAGAGCAACTCGGTCGCCGCATA
CACTATTCTCAGAATGACTTGGTTGAGTACTCACCAGTCACAGAAAAGCATCTTACGGATGGCATGACAG
TAAGAGAATTATGCAGTGCTGCCATAACCATGAGTGATAACACTGCGGCCAACTTACTTCTGACAACGAT
CGGAGGACCGAAGGAGCTAACCGCTTTTTTGCACAACATGGGGGATCATGTAACTCGCCTTGATCGTTGG
GAACCGGAGCTGAATGAAGCCATACCAAACGACGAGCGTGACACCACGATGCCTGTAGCAATGGCAACAA
CGTTGCGCAAACTATTAACTGGCGAACTACTTACTCTAGCTTCCCGGCAACAATTAATAGACTGGATGGA
GGCGGATAAAGTTGCAGGACCACTTCTGCGCTCGGCCCTTCCGGCTGGCTGGTTTATTGCTGATAAATCT
GGAGCCGGTGAGCGTGGGTCTCGCGGTATCATTGCAGCACTGGGGCCAGATGGTAAGCCCTCCCGTATCG
TAGTTATCTACACGACGGGGAGTCAGGCAACTATGGATGAACGAAATAGACAGATCGCTGAGATAGGTGC
CTCACTGATTAAGCATTGGTAACTGTCAGACCAAGTTTACTCATATATACTTTAGATTGATTTAAAACTT
CATTTTTAATTTAAAAGGATCTAGGTGAAGATCCTTTTTGATAATCTCATGACCAAAATCCCTTAACGTG
AGTTTTCGTTCCACTGAGCGTCAGACCCCGTAGAAAAGATCAAAGGATCTTCTTGAGATCCTTTTTTTCT
GCGCGTAATCTGCTGCTTGCAAACAAAAAAACCACCGCTACCAGCGGTGGTTTGTTTGCCGGATCAAGAG
CTACCAACTCTTTTTCCGAAGGTAACTGGCTTCAGCAGAGCGCAGATACCAAATACTGTCCTTCTAGTGT
AGCCGTAGTTAGGCCACCACTTCAAGAACTCTGTAGCACCGCCTACATACCTCGCTCTGCTAATCCTGTT
ACCAGTGGCTGCTGCCAGTGGCGATAAGTCGTGTCTTACCGGGTTGGACTCAAGACGATAGTTACCGGAT
AAGGCGCAGCGGTCGGGCTGAACGGGGGGTTCGTGCACACAGCCCAGCTTGGAGCGAACGACCTACACCG
AACTGAGATACCTACAGCGTGAGCTATGAGAAAGCGCCACGCTTCCCGAAGGGAGAAAGGCGGACAGGTA
TCCGGTAAGCGGCAGGGTCGGAACAGGAGAGCGCACGAGGGAGCTTCCAGGGGGAAACGCCTGGTATCTT
TATAGTCCTGTCGGGTTTCGCCACCTCTGACTTGAGCGTCGATTTTTGTGATGCTCGTCAGGGGGGCGGA
GCCTATGGAAAAACGCCAGCAACGCGGCCTTTTTACGGTTCCTGGCCTTTTGCTGGCCTTTTGCTCACAT
GTTCTTTCCTGCGTTATCCCCTGATTCTGTGGATAACCGTATTACCGCCTTTGAGTGAGCTGATACCGCT
CGCCGCAGCCGAACGACCGAGCGCAGCGAGTCAGTGAGCGAGGAAGCGGAAGAGCGCCCAATACGCAAAC
CGCCTCTCCCCGCGCGTTGGCCGATTCATTAATGCAGCTGGCACGACAGGTTTCCCGACTGGAAAGCGGG
CAGTGAGCGCAACGCAATTAATGTGAGTTACCTCACTCATTAGGCACCCCAGGCTTTACACTTTATGCTT
CCGGCTCCTATGTTGTGTGGAATTGTGAGCGGATAACAATTTCACACAGGAAACAGCTATGACCATGATT
ACGCCAAGCGCGCAATTAACCCTCACTAAAGGGAACAAAAGCTGGAGCTCTAGTACGGATTAGAAGCCGC
CGAGCGGGCGACAGCCCTCCGACGGAAGACTCTCCTCCGTGCGTCCTCGTCTTCACCGGTCGCGTTCCTG
AAACGCAGATGTGCCTCGCGCCGCACTGCTCCGAACAATAAAGATTCTACAATACTAGCTTTTATGGTTA
TGAAGAGGAAAAATTGGCAGTAACCTGGCCCCACAAACCTTCAAATTAACGAATCAAATTAACAACCATA
GGATGATAATGCGATTAGTTTTTTAGCCTTATTTCTGGGGTAATTAATCAGCGAAGCGATGATTTTTGAT
CTATTAACAGATATATAAATGGAAAAGCTGCATAACCACTTTAACTAATACTTTCAACATTTTCAGTTTG
TATTACTTCTTATTCAAATGTCATAAAAGTATCAACAAAAAATTGTTAATATACCTCTATACTTTAACGT
CAAGGAGAAAAAACCCCGGATTCTAGAACTAGTGGATCCCCCATCACAAGTTTGTACAAAAAAGCTGAAC
GAGAAACGTAAAATGATATAAATATCAATATATTAAATTAGATTTTGCATAAAAAACAGACTACATAATA
CTGTAAAACACAACATATCCAGTCACTATGGCGGCCGCATTAGGCACCCCAGGCTTTACACTTTATGCTT
CCGGCTCGTATAATGTGTGGATTTTGAGTTAGGATCCGTCGAGATTTTCAGGAGCTAAGGAAGCTAAAAT
GGAGAAAAAAATCACTGGATATACCACCGTTGATATATCCCAATGGCATCGTAAAGAACATTTTGAGGCA
TTTCAGTCAGTTGCTCAATGTACCTATAACCAGACCGTTCAGCTGGATATTACGGCCTTTTTAAAGACCG
TAAAGAAAAATAAGCACAAGTTTTATCCGGCCTTTATTCACATTCTTGCCCGCCTGATGAATGCTCATCC
GGAATTCCGTATGGCAATGAAAGACGGTGAGCTGGTGATATGGGATAGTGTTCACCCTTGTTACACCGTT
TTCCATGAGCAAACTGAAACGTTTTCATCGCTCTGGAGTGAATACCACGACGATTTCCGGCAGTTTCTAC
ACATATATTCGCAAGATGTGGCGTGTTACGGTGAAAACCTGGCCTATTTCCCTAAAGGGTTTATTGAGAA
TATGTTTTTCGTCTCAGCCAATCCCTGGGTGAGTTTCACCAGTTTTGATTTAAACGTGGCCAATATGGAC
AACTTCTTCGCCCCCGTTTTCACCATGGGCAAATATTATACGCAAGGCGACAAGGTGCTGATGCCGCTGG
CGATTCAGGTTCATCATGCCGTCTGTGATGGCTTCCATGTCGGCAGAATGCTTAATGAATTACAACAGTA
CTGCGATGAGTGGCAGGGCGGGGCGTAAACGCCGCGTGGATCCGGCTTACTAAAAGCCAGATAACAGTAT
GCGTATTTGCGCGCTGATTTTTGCGGTATAAGAATATATACTGATATGTATACCCGAAGTATGTCAAAAA
GAGGTATGCTATGAAGCAGCGTATTACAGTGACAGTTGACAGCGACAGCTATCAGTTGCTCAAGGCATAT
ATGATGTCAATATCTCCGGTCTGGTAAGCACAACCATGCAGAATGAAGCCCGTCGTCTGCGTGCCGAACG
CTGGAAAGCGGAAAATCAGGAAGGGATGGCTGAGGTCGCCCGGTTTATTGAAATGAACGGCTCTTTTGCT
GACGAGAACAGGGGCTGGTGAAATGCAGTTTAAGGTTTACACCTATAAAAGAGAGAGCCGTTATCGTCTG
TTTGTGGATGTACAGAGTGATATTATTGACACGCCCGGGCGACGGATGGTGATCCCCCTGGCCAGTGCAC
GTCTGCTGTCAGATAAAGTCTCCCGTGAACTTTACCCGGTGGTGCATATCGGGGATGAAAGCTGGCGCAT
GATGACCACCGATATGGCCAGTGTGCCGGTCTCCGTTATCGGGGAAGAAGTGGCTGATCTCAGCCACCGC
GAAAATGACATCAAAAACGCCATTAACCTGATGTTCTGGGGAATATAAATGTCAGGCTCCCTTATACACA
GCCAGTCTGCAGGTCGACCATAGTGACTGGATATGTTGTGTTTTACAGTATTATGTAGTCTGTTTTTTAT
GCAAAATCTAATTTAATATATTGATATTTATATCATTTTACGTTTCTCGTTCAGCTTTCTTGTACAAAGT
GGTGATGGGCTGCAGGAATTCGATATCAAGCTTAGGTGGAATGTACCCATACGATGTTCCTGACTATGCG
GGCTATCCCTATGACGTCCCGGACTATGCAGGATCCTATCCATATGACGTTCCAGATTACGCTGCTCAGT
GCTAACTCGAGTCATGTAATTAGTTATGTCACGCTTACATTCACGCCCTCCCCCCACATCCGCTCTAACC
GAAAAGGAAGGAGTTAGACAACCTGAAGTCTAGGTCCCTATTTATTTTTTTATAGTTATGTTAGTATTAA
GAACGTTATTTATATTTCAAATTTTTCTTTTTTTTCTGTACAGACGCGTGTACGCATGTAACATTATACT
GAAAACCTTGCTTGAGAAGGTTTTGGGACGCTCGAAGGCTTTAATTTGCGGCCGGTACCCAATTCGCCCT
ATAGTGAGTCGTATTACGCGCGCTCACTGGCCGTCGTTTTACAACGTCGTGACTGGGAAAACCCTGGCGT
TACCCAACTTAATCGCCTTGCAGCACATCCCCCTTTCGCCAGCTGGCGTAATAGCGAAGAGGCCCGCACC
GATCGCCCTTCCCAACAGTTGCGCAGCCTGAATGGCGAATGGCGCG
[124 nt withheld, positions 6417-6540]
C
[91 nt withheld, positions 6542-6632]
A
[49 nt withheld, positions 6634-6682]
CCTTTGACGTTGGAGTCCACGTTCTTT
[37 nt withheld, positions 6710-6746]
ACCCTATCTCGGTCTATTCTTTTGATTTATAAGGGATTTTGCCGATTTCGGCCTATTGGTTAAAAAATGA
GCTGATTTAACAAAAATTTAACGCGAATTTTAACAAAATATTAACGTTTACAATTTCCTGATGCGGTATT
TTCTCCTTACGCATCTGTGCGGTATTTCACACCGCATAGATCCGTCGAGTTCAAGAGAAAAAAAAAGAAA
AAGCAAAAAGAAAAAAGGAAAGCGCGCCTCGTTCAGAATGACACGTATAGAATGATGCATTACCTTGTCA
TCTTCAGTATCATACTGTTCGTATACATACTTACTGACATTCATAGGTATACATATATACACATGTATAT
ATATCGTATGCTGCAGCTTTAAATAATCGGTGTCACTACATAAGAACACCTTTGGTGGAGGGAACATCGT
TGGTACCATTGGGCGAGGTGGCTTCTCTTATGGCAACCGCAAGAGCCTTGAACGCACTCTCACTACGGTG
ATGATCATTCTTGCCTCGCAGACAATCAACGTGGAGGGTAATTCTGCTAGCCTCTGCAAAGCTTTCAAGA
AAATGCGGGATCATCTCGCAAGAGAGATCTCCTACTTTCTCCCTTTGCAAACCAAGTTCGACAACTGCGT
ACGGCCTGTTCGAAAGATCTACCACCGCTCTGGAAAGTGCCTCATCCAAAGGCGCAAATCCTGATCCAAA
CCTTTTTACTCCACGCGCCAGTAGGGCCTCTTTAAAAGCTTGACCGAGAGCAATCCCGCAGTCTTCAGTG
GTGTGATGGTCGTCTATGTGTAAGTCACCAATGCACTCAACGATTAGCGACCAGCCGGAATGCTTGGCCA
GAGCATGTATCATATGGTCCAGAAACCCTATACCTGTGTGGACGTTAATCACTTGCGATTGTGTGGCCTG
TTCTGCTACTGCTTCTGCCTCTTTTTCTGGGAAGATCGAGTGCTCTATCGCTAGGGGACCACCCTTTAAA
GAGATCGCAATCTGAATCTTGGTTTCATTTGTAATACGCTTTACTAGGGCTTTCTGCTCTGTCATCTTTG
CCTTCGTTTATCTTGCCTGCTCATTTTTTAGTATATTCTTCGAAGAAATCACATTACTTTATATAATGTA
TAATTCATTATGTGATAATGCCAATCGCTAAGAAAAAAAAAGAGTCATCCGCTAGGGGAAAAAAAAAAAT
GAAAATCATTACCGAGGCATAAAAAAATATAGAGTGTACTAGAGGAGGCCAAGAGTAATAGAAAAAGAAA
ATTGCGGGAAAGGACTGTGTTATGACTTCCCTGACTAATGCCGTGTTCAAACGATACCTGGCAGTGACTC
CTAGCGCTCACCAAGCTCTTAAAACGGGAATTTATGGTGCACTCTCAGTACAATCTGCTCTGATGCCGCA
TAGTTAAGCCAGCCCCGACACCCGCCAACACCCGCTGACGCGCCCTGACGGGCTTGTCTGCTCCCGGCAT
CCGCTTACAGACAAGCTGTGACCGTCTCCGGGAGCTGCATGTGTCAGAGGTTTTCACCGTCATCACCGAA
ACGCGCGA
