>Addgene plasmid #14245 | pAG423GAL-ccdB-HA | addgene partial sequence | sequence record 20692 | 14245 with pRS_marker
GTGAGCGCTAGGAGTCACTGCCAGGTATCGTTTGAACACGGCATTAGTCAGGGAAGTCATAACACAGTCC
TTTCCCGCAATTTTCTTTTTCTATTACTCTTGGCCTCCTCTAGTACACTCTATATTTTTTTATGCCTCGG
TAATGATTTTCATTTTTTTTTTTCCACCTAGCGGATGACTCTTTTTTTTTCTTAGCGATTGGCATTATCA
CATAATGAATTATACATTATATAAAGTAATGTGATTTCTTCGAAGAATATACTAAAAAATGAGCAGGCAA
GATAAACGAAGGCAAAGATGACAGAGCAGAAAGCCCTAGTAAAGCGTATTACAAATGAAACCAAGATTCA
GATTGCGATCTCTTTAAAGGGTGGTCCCCTAGCGATAGAGCACTCGATCTTCCCAGAAAAAGAGGCAGAA
GCAGTAGCAGAACAGGCCACACAATCGCAAGTGATTAACGTCCACACAGGTATAGGGTTTCTGGACCATA
TGATACATGCTCTGGCCAAGCATTCCGGCTGGTCGCTAATCGTTGAGTGCATTGGTGACTTACACATAGA
CGACCATCACACCACTGAAGACTGCGGGATTGCTCTCGGTCAAGCTTTTAAAGAGGCCCTAGGGGCCGTG
CGTGGAGTAAAAAGGTTTGGATCAGGATTTGCGCCTTTGGATGAGGCACTTTCCAGAGCGGTGGT
