>Addgene plasmid #14245 | pAG423GAL-ccdB-HA | addgene partial sequence | sequence record 20693 | 14245 with GW5
TAAAGTGTAAAGCCTGGGGGTGCCTAATGCGGCCGCCATAGTGACTGGATATGTTGTGTTTTACAGTATT
ATGTAGTCTGTTTTTTATGCAAAATCTAATTTAATATATTGATATTTATATCATTTTACGTTTCTCGTTC
AGCTTTTTTGTACAAACTTGTGATGGGGGATCCACTAGTTCTAGAATCCGGGGTTTTTTCTCCTTGACGT
TAAAGTATAGAGGTATATTAACAATTTTTTGTTGATACTTTTATTACATTTGAATAAGAAGTAATACAAA
CCGAAAATGTTGAAAGTATTAGTTAAAGTGGTTATGCAGTTTTTGCATTTATATATCTGTTAATAGATCA
AAAATCATCGCTTCGCTGATTAATTACCCCAGAAATAAGGCTAAAAAACTAATCGCATTATCATCCTATG
GTTGTTAATTTGATTCGTTCATTTGAAGGTTTGTGGGGCCAGGTTACTGCCAATTTTTCCTCTTCATAAC
CATAAAAGCTAGTATTGTAGAATCTTTATTGTTCGGAGCAGTGCGGCGCGAGGCACATCTGCGTTTCAGG
AACGCGACCGGTGAAGACGAGGACGCACGGAGGAGAGTCTTCCTTCGGAAGGCTGTCACCCGCTCGGC
