>Addgene plasmid #14245 | pAG423GAL-ccdB-HA | addgene partial sequence | sequence record 20694 | 14245 with GW3
CGGGGAAAAGTGGCTGATCTCAGCCACCGCGAAAATGACATCAAAAACGCCATTAACCTGATGTTCTGGG
GAATATAAATGTCAGGCTCCCTTATACACAGCCAGTCTGCAGGTCGACCATAGTGACTGGATATGTTGTG
TTTTACAGTATTATGTAGTCTGTTTTTTATGCAAAATCTAATTTAATATATTGATATTTATATCATTTTA
CGTTTCTCGTTCAGCTTTCTTGTACAAAGTGGTGATGGGCTGCAGGAATTCGATATCAAGCTTAGGTGGA
ATGTACCCATACGATGTTCCTGACTATGCGGGCTATCCCTATGACGTCCCGGACTATGCAGGATCCTATC
CATATGACGTTCCAGATTACGCTGCTCAGTGCTAACTCGAGTCATGTAATTAGTTATGTCACGCTTACAT
TCACGCCCTCCCCCCACATCCGCTCTAACCGAAAAGGAAGGAGTTAGACAACCTGAAGTCTAGGTCCCTA
TTTATTTTTTTATAGTTATGTTAGTATTAAGAACGTTATTTATATTTCAAATTTTTCTTTTTTTTCTGTA
CAGACGCGTGTACGCATGTAACATTATACTGAAAACCTTGCTTGAGAAGGTTTTGGGACGCTCGAAGGCT
TTAATTTGCGGCCGGTACCCAATTCGCCCTATAGTGAGTCGTATTACGCGCGCTCACTGGCCGTCGTTTT
ACAACGTCGTGACT
